>Addgene plasmid #9003 | 896 pcDNA3 T7 Akt1 | addgene full sequence | sequence record 228293 | Addgene NGS Result
TCGACGGATCGGGAGATCTCCCGATCCCCTATGGTGCACTCTCAGTACAATCTGCTCTGATGCCGCATAG
TTAAGCCAGTATCTGCTCCCTGCTTGTGTGTTGGAGGTCGCTGAGTAGTGCGCGAGCAAAATTTAAGCTA
CAACAAGGCAAGGCTTGACCGACAATTGCATGAAGAATCTGCTTAGGGTTAGGCGTTTTGCGCTGCTTCG
CGATGTACGGGCCAGATATACGCGTTGACATTGATTATTGACTAGTTATTAATAGTAATCAATTACGGGG
TCATTAGTTCATAGCCCATATATGGAGTTCCGCGTTACATAACTTACGGTAAATGGCCCGCCTGGCTGAC
CGCCCAACGACCCCCGCCCATTGACGTCAATAATGACGTATGTTCCCATAGTAACGCCAATAGGGACTTT
CCATTGACGTCAATGGGTGGAGTATTTACGGTAAACTGCCCACTTGGCAGTACATCAAGTGTATCATATG
CCAAGTACGCCCCCTATTGACGTCAATGACGGTAAATGGCCCGCCTGGCATTATGCCCAGTACATGACCT
TATGGGACTTTCCTACTTGGCAGTACATCTACGTATTAGTCATCGCTATTACCATGGTGATGCGGTTTTG
GCAGTACATCAATGGGCGTGGATAGCGGTTTGACTCACGGGGATTTCCAAGTCTCCACCCCATTGACGTC
AATGGGAGTTTGTTTTGGCACCAAAATCAACGGGACTTTCCAAAATGTCGTAACAACTCCGCCCCATTGA
CGCAAATGGGCGGTAGGCGTGTACGGTGGGAGGTCTATATAAGCAGAGCTCTCTGGCTAACTAGAGAACC
CACTGCTTACTGGCTTATCGAAATTAATACGACTCACTATAGGGAGACCCAAGCTTGCCACCATGGCTAG
CATGACTGGTGGACAGCAAATGGGATCC
[1440 nt withheld, positions 939-2378]
TGAGGCGGCGGTGGAATTCTGCAGATATCCATCACACTGGCGGCCGCTCGAGCATGCATCTAGAGGGCCC
TATTCTATAGTGTCACCTAAATGCTAGAGCTCGCTGATCAGCCTCGACTGTGCCTTCTAGTTGCCAGCCA
TCTGTTGTTTGCCCCTCCCCCGTGCCTTCCTTGACCCTGGAAGGTGCCACTCCCACTGTCCTTTCCTAAT
AAAATGAGGAAATTGCATCGCATTGTCTGAGTAGGTGTCATTCTATTCTGGGGGGTGGGGTGGGGCAGGA
CAGCAAGGGGGAGGATTGGGAAGACAATAGCAGGCATGCTGGGGATGCGGTGGGCTCTATGGCTTCTGAG
GCGGAAAGAACCAGCTGGGGCTCTAGGGGGTATCCCC
[124 nt withheld, positions 2766-2889]
C
[91 nt withheld, positions 2891-2981]
A
[49 nt withheld, positions 2983-3031]
CCTTTGACGTTGGAGTCCACGTTCTTT
[37 nt withheld, positions 3059-3095]
ACCCTATCTCGGTCTATTCTTTTGATTTATAAGGGATTTTGCCGATTTCGGCCTATTGGTTAAAAAATGA
GCTGATTTAACAAAAATTTAACGCGAATTAATTCTGTGGAATGTGTGTCAGTTAGGGTGTGGAAAGTCCC
CAGGCTCCCCAGCAGGCAGAAGTATGCAAAGCATGCATCTCAATTAGTCAGCAACCAGGTGTGGAAAGTC
CCCAGGCTCCCCAGCAGGCAGAAGTATGCAAAGCATGCATCTCAATTAGTCAGCAACCATAGTCCCGCCC
CTAACTCCGCCCATCCCGCCCCTAACTCCGCCCAGTTCCGCCCATTCTCCGCCCCATGGCTGACTAATTT
TTTTTATTTATGCAGAGGCCGAGGCCGCCTCTGCCTCTGAGCTATTCCAGAAGTAGTGAGGAGGCTTTTT
TGGAGGCCTAGGCTTTTGCAAAAAGCTCCCGGGAGCTTGTATATCCATTTTCGGATCTGATCAAGAGACA
GGATGAGGATCGTTTCGCATGATTGAACAAGATGGATTGCACGCAGGTTCTCCGGCCGCTTGGGTGGAGA
GGCTATTCGGCTATGACTGGGCACAACAGACAATCGGCTGCTCTGATGCCGCCGTGTTCCGGCTGTCAGC
GCAGGGGCGCCCGGTTCTTTTTGTCAAGACCGACCTGTCCGGTGCCCTGAATGAACTGCAGGACGAGGCA
GCGCGGCTATCGTGGCTGGCCACGACGGGCGTTCCTTGCGCAGCTGTGCTCGACGTTGTCACTGAAGCGG
GAAGGGACTGGCTGCTATTGGGCGAAGTGCCGGGGCAGGATCTCCTGTCATCTCACCTTGCTCCTGCCGA
GAAAGTATCCATCATGGCTGATGCAATGCGGCGGCTGCATACGCTTGATCCGGCTACCTGCCCATTCGAC
CACCAAGCGAAACATCGCATCGAGCGAGCACGTACTCGGATGGAAGCCGGTCTTGTCGATCAGGATGATC
TGGACGAAGAGCATCAGGGGCTCGCGCCAGCCGAACTGTTCGCCAGGCTCAAGGCGCGCATGCCCGACGG
CGAGGATCTCGTCGTGACCCATGGCGATGCCTGCTTGCCGAATATCATGGTGGAAAATGGCCGCTTTTCT
GGATTCATCGACTGTGGCCGGCTGGGTGTGGCGGACCGCTATCAGGACATAGCGTTGGCTACCCGTGATA
TTGCTGAAGAGCTTGGCGGCGAATGGGCTGACCGCTTCCTCGTGCTTTACGGTATCGCCGCTCCCGATTC
GCAGCGCATCGCCTTCTATCGCCTTCTTGACGAGTTCTTCTGAGCGGGACTCTGGGGTTCGAAATGACCG
ACCAAGCGACGCCCAACCTGCCATCACGAGATTTCGATTCCACCGCCGCCTTCTATGAAAGGTTGGGCTT
CGGAATCGTTTTCCGGGACGCCGGCTGGATGATCCTCCAGCGCGGGGATCTCATGCTGGAGTTCTTCGCC
CACCCCAACTTGTTTATTGCAGCTTATAATGGTTACAAATAAAGCAATAGCATCACAAATTTCACAAATA
AAGCATTTTTTTCACTGCATTCTAGTTGTGGTTTGTCCAAACTCATCAATGTATCTTATCATGTCTGTAT
ACCGTCGACCTCTAGCTAGAGCTTGGCGTAATCATGGTCATAGCTGTTTCCTGTGTGAAATTGTTATCCG
CTCACAATTCCACACAACATACGAGCCGGAAGCATAAAGTGTAAAGCCTGGGGTGCCTAATGAGTGAGCT
AACTCACATTAATTGCGTTGCGCTCACTGCCCGCTTTCCAGTCGGGAAACCTGTCGTGCCAGCTGCATTA
ATGAATCGGCCAACGCGCGGGGAGAGGCGGTTTGCGTATTGGGCGCTCTTCCGCTTCCTCGCTCACTGAC
TCGCTGCGCTCGGTCGTTCGGCTGCGGCGAGCGGTATCAGCTCACTCAAAGGCGGTAATACGGTTATCCA
CAGAATCAGGGGATAACGCAGGAAAGAACATGTGAGCAAAAGGCCAGCAAAAGGCCAGGAACCGTAAAAA
GGCCGCGTTGCTGGCGTTTTTCCATAGGCTCCGCCCCCCTGACGAGCATCACAAAAATCGACGCTCAAGT
CAGAGGTGGCGAAACCCGACAGGACTATAAAGATACCAGGCGTTTCCCCCTGGAAGCTCCCTCGTGCGCT
CTCCTGTTCCGACCCTGCCGCTTACCGGATACCTGTCCGCCTTTCTCCCTTCGGGAAGCGTGGCGCTTTC
TCATAGCTCACGCTGTAGGTATCTCAGTTCGGTGTAGGTCGTTCGCTCCAAGCTGGGCTGTGTGCACGAA
CCCCCCGTTCAGCCCGACCGCTGCGCCTTATCCGGTAACTATCGTCTTGAGTCCAACCCGGTAAGACACG
ACTTATCGCCACTGGCAGCAGCCACTGGTAACAGGATTAGCAGAGCGAGGTATGTAGGCGGTGCTACAGA
GTTCTTGAAGTGGTGGCCTAACTACGGCTACACTAGAAGAACAGTATTTGGTATCTGCGCTCTGCTGAAG
CCAGTTACCTTCGGAAAAAGAGTTGGTAGCTCTTGATCCGGCAAACAAACCACCGCTGGTAGCGGTGGTT
TTTTTGTTTGCAAGCAGCAGATTACGCGCAGAAAAAAAGGATCTCAAGAAGATCCTTTGATCTTTTCTAC
GGGGTCTGACGCTCAGTGGAACGAAAACTCACGTTAAGGGATTTTGGTCATGAGATTATCAAAAAGGATC
TTCACCTAGATCCTTTTAAATTAAAAATGAAGTTTTAAATCAATCTAAAGTATATATGAGTAAACTTGGT
CTGACAGTTACCAATGCTTAATCAGTGAGGCACCTATCTCAGCGATCTGTCTATTTCGTTCATCCATAGT
TGCCTGACTCCCCGTCGTGTAGATAACTACGATACGGGAGGGCTTACCATCTGGCCCCAGTGCTGCAATG
ATACCGCGAGACCCACGCTCACCGGCTCCAGATTTATCAGCAATAAACCAGCCAGCCGGAAGGGCCGAGC
GCAGAAGTGGTCCTGCAACTTTATCCGCCTCCATCCAGTCTATTAATTGTTGCCGGGAAGCTAGAGTAAG
TAGTTCGCCAGTTAATAGTTTGCGCAACGTTGTTGCCATTGCTACAGGCATCGTGGTGTCACGCTCGTCG
TTTGGTATGGCTTCATTCAGCTCCGGTTCCCAACGATCAAGGCGAGTTACATGATCCCCCATGTTGTGCA
AAAAAGCGGTTAGCTCCTTCGGTCCTCCGATCGTTGTCAGAAGTAAGTTGGCCGCAGTGTTATCACTCAT
GGTTATGGCAGCACTGCATAATTCTCTTACTGTCATGCCATCCGTAAGATGCTTTTCTGTGACTGGTGAG
TACTCAACCAAGTCATTCTGAGAATAGTGTATGCGGCGACCGAGTTGCTCTTGCCCGGCGTCAATACGGG
ATAATACCGCGCCACATAGCAGAACTTTAAAAGTGCTCATCATTGGAAAACGTTCTTCGGGGCGAAAACT
CTCAAGGATCTTACCGCTGTTGAGATCCAGTTCGATGTAACCCACTCGTGCACCCAACTGATCTTCAGCA
TCTTTTACTTTCACCAGCGTTTCTGGGTGAGCAAAAACAGGAAGGCAAAATGCCGCAAAAAAGGGAATAA
GGGCGACACGGAAATGTTGAATACTCATACTCTTCCTTTTTCAATATTATTGAAGCATTTATCAGGGTTA
TTGTCTCATGAGCGGATACATATTTGAATGTATTTAGAAAAATAAACAAATAGGGGTTCCGCGCACATTT
CCCCGAAAAGTGCCACCTGACG
Features (pLannotate 1.2.2; 22 found; start..end, strand, type, name):
     30..82      -  misc_feature   bom (fragment): basis of mobility region from pBR322
    237..616     +  enhancer       CMV enhancer: human cytomegalovirus immediate early enhancer
    617..820     +  promoter       CMV promoter: human cytomegalovirus (CMV) immediate early promoter
    816..849     +  LTR            5' LTR (truncated) (fragment): truncated 5' long terminal repeat (LTR) from HIV-1
    865..883     +  promoter       T7 promoter: promoter for bacteriophage T7 RNA polymerase
    903..934     +  CDS            T7 tag (gene 10 leader) (fragment): leader peptide from bacteriophage T7 gene 10 promotes efficient translation in E. coli
    939..2378    +  CDS            AKT1 (sequence withheld): AKT1_HUMAN - Also known as PKB, RAC. Experimental evidence at protein level: Swiss-Prot protein existence level 1. AKT1 is one of 3 closely related serine/threonine-protein kinases (AKT1, AKT2 and AKT3) called the AKT kinase, and which regulate many processes including metabolism, proliferation, cell survival, growth and angiogenesis (PubMed:15526160, PubMed:11882383, PubMed:21620960, PubMed:21432781). This is mediated through serine and/or threonine phosphorylation of a range of downstream substrates (PubMed:15526160, PubMed:11882383, PubMed:21620960, PubMed:21432781). Over 100 substrate cand
   2452..2470    -  promoter       SP6 promoter: promoter for bacteriophage SP6 RNA polymerase
   2496..2720    +  polyA_signal   bGH poly(A) signal: bovine growth hormone polyadenylation signal
   2724..2745    +  promoter       SV40 promoter (fragment): SV40 enhancer and early promoter
   2766..3194    +  rep_origin     f1 ori (sequence partly withheld): f1 bacteriophage origin of replication; arrow indicates direction of (+) strand synthesis
   3208..3537    +  promoter       SV40 promoter: SV40 enhancer and early promoter
   3604..4395    +  CDS            neo: KKA2_KLEPN - Also known as kan, nptII. Experimental evidence at protein level: Swiss-Prot protein existence level 1. Resistance to kanamycin, neomycin, paromomycin, ribostamycin, butirosin and gentamicin B. From Klebsiella pneumoniae.
   4419..4577    +  CDS            ble (fragment): BLE_KLEPN - Experimental evidence at protein level: Swiss-Prot protein existence level 1. Binding protein with a strong affinity to the bleomycin family of antibiotics. Binds to CL990; an antimitotic-antibiotic compound. From Klebsiella pneumoniae.
   4572..4693    +  polyA_signal   SV40 poly(A) signal: SV40 polyadenylation signal
   4766..4782    -  protein_bind   lac operator: The lac repressor binds to the lac operator to inhibit transcription in E. coli. This inhibition can be relieved by adding lactose or isopropyl-β-D-thiogalactopyranoside (IPTG). lac repressor encoded by lacI
   4790..4820    -  promoter       lac promoter: promoter for the E. coli lac operon
   4835..4856    -  protein_bind   CAP binding site: CAP binding activates transcription in the presence of cAMP. E. coli catabolite activator protein
   4869..4961    -  CDS            lacI (fragment): lac repressor; lacI; The lac repressor binds to the lac operator to inhibit transcription in E. coli. This inhibition can be relieved by adding lactose or isopropyl-β-D-thiogalactopyranoside (IPTG).
   5144..5732    -  rep_origin     ori: high-copy-number ColE1/pMB1/pBR322/pUC origin of replication
   5903..6763    -  CDS            AmpR: β-lactamase; bla; confers resistance to ampicillin, carbenicillin, and related antibiotics
   6764..6868    -  promoter       AmpR promoter: bla
