[The description below was written by a language model from this plasmid's Addgene catalogue record and pLannotate feature annotations shown in this document.]
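Description:
896 pcDNA3 T7 Akt1 is a mammalian expression plasmid built on the Invitrogen pcDNA3 backbone that drives expression of human AKT1, the serine/threonine kinase also known as PKB or RAC-alpha, fused to an N-terminal T7 epitope tag. The sequenced plasmid is about 6.9 kb. It is propagated in E. coli as a high-copy plasmid through its ColE1/pUC-type origin and is selected with ampicillin via the β-lactamase gene. An f1 origin is also present, allowing single-stranded DNA production. For mammalian cells, an SV40 early promoter drives a neomycin phosphotransferase gene followed by an SV40 polyadenylation signal, permitting G418 selection of stable transfectants.

The expression cassette consists of the CMV immediate-early enhancer and promoter, a short sequence derived from the T7 gene 10 leader that serves as the epitope tag, the roughly 1.4 kb AKT1 coding sequence, and the bovine growth hormone polyadenylation signal. The insert sits between BamHI and EcoRI sites, both retained. According to the depositor, the AKT1 cDNA was PCR-amplified from a fetal brain library and placed into the vector portion of an existing pcDNA3-T7 construct, so it inherited the tag from that plasmid. Bacteriophage T7 and SP6 promoters flank the insert, as is standard in pcDNA3, and could support in vitro transcription. A few small annotated fragments (HIV-1 LTR, ble, lacI) look like short sequence matches within the backbone rather than functional elements.

The associated publication concerns PTEN regulation of G1 progression through the PI3-kinase/Akt pathway, consistent with using this plasmid to overexpress tagged, antibody-detectable Akt1 in transfected mammalian cells for signalling studies.
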