Addgene plasmid #9003: 896 pcDNA3 T7 Akt1
Depositing lab: William Sellers. Publication: Regulation of G1 progression by the PTEN tumor suppressor protein is linked to inhibition of the phosphatidylinositol 3-kinase/Akt pathway. Ramaswamy S, Nakamura N, Vazquez F, Batt DB, Perera S, Roberts TM, Sellers WR. Proc Natl Acad Sci U S A. 1999 Mar 2. 96(5):2110-5. 10.1073/pnas.96.5.2110 PubMed 10051603.
Backbone
  Vector backbone: pcDNA3
  Backbone manufacturer: Invitrogen
  Backbone size w/o insert (bp): 5446
  Vector type: Mammalian Expression
  Selectable markers: Neomycin (select with G418)
Growth in bacteria
  Bacterial resistance: Ampicillin, 100 μg/mL
  Growth temperature: 37°C
  Growth strain: DH5alpha
  Copy number: High Copy
Gene/Insert
  Gene/Insert name: Akt1 (alt name: Akt)
  Species: H. sapiens (human)
  Insert size (bp): 1500
  Entrez Gene: AKT1 (a.k.a. AKT, PKB, PKB-ALPHA, PRKBA, RAC, RAC-ALPHA)
  Cloning method: Restriction Enzyme; 5′ cloning site BamHI (not destroyed); 3′ cloning site EcoRI (not destroyed)
  Sequencing primers: 5′ CMV-F; 3′ BGH-rev
Terms and licenses: Academic/Nonprofit Terms; Industry Terms: Not Available to Industry
Depositor comments: Created by Francisca Vazquez. A cDNA for AKT-1 was PCR-amplified from a fetal brain library and ligated to the vector from pCDNA3-T7-VHL to give pCDNA3-T7-AKT.
How to cite: 896 pcDNA3 T7 Akt1 was a gift from William Sellers (Addgene plasmid # 9003 ; http://n2t.net/addgene:9003 ; RRID:Addgene_9003)
