>Addgene plasmid #9003 | 896 pcDNA3 T7 Akt1 | addgene partial sequence | sequence record 17599 | 9003 with T7
[711 nt withheld, positions 1-711]
